>Addgene plasmid #222319 | Str-KDEL_SBP-EGFP-LAMP1-Y414A | addgene full sequence | sequence record 439250 | Addgene NGS Result
GACGGATCGGGAGATCTCCCGATCCCCTATGGTGCACTCTCAGTACAATCTGCTCTGATGCCGCATAGTT
AAGCCAGTATCTGCTCCCTGCTTGTGTGTTGGAGGTCGCTGAGTAGTGCGCGAGCAAAATTTAAGCTACA
ACAAGGCAAGGCTTGACCGACAATTGCATGAAGAATCTGCTTAGGGTTAGGCGTTTTGCGCTGCTTCGCG
ATGTACGGGCCAGATATACGCGTTGACATTGATTATTGACTAGTTATTAATAGTAATCAATTACGGGGTC
ATTAGTTCATAGCCCATATATGGAGTTCCGCGTTACATAACTTACGGTAAATGGCCCGCCTGGCTGACCG
CCCAACGACCCCCGCCCATTGACGTCAATAATGACGTATGTTCCCATAGTAACGCCAATAGGGACTTTCC
ATTGACGTCAATGGGTGGAGTATTTACGGTAAACTGCCCACTTGGCAGTACATCAAGTGTATCATATGCC
AAGTACGCCCCCTATTGACGTCAATGACGGTAAATGGCCCGCCTGGCATTATGCCCAGTACATGACCTTA
TGGGACTTTCCTACTTGGCAGTACATCTACGTATTAGTCATCGCTATTACCATGGTGATGCGGTTTTGGC
AGTACATCAATGGGCGTGGATAGCGGTTTGACTCACGGGGATTTCCAAGTCTCCACCCCATTGACGTCAA
TGGGAGTTTGTTTTGGCACCAAAATCAACGGGACTTTCCAAAATGTCGTAACAACTCCGCCCCATTGACG
CAAATGGGCGGTAGGCGTGTACGGTGGGAGGTCTATATAAGCAGAGCTCTCTGGCTAACTAGAGAACCCA
CTGCTTACTGGCTTATCGAAATTAATACGACTCACTATAGGGAGACCCAAGCTTGGTACCGAGCTCGGAT
CGATATCTGCGGCCTAGCTAGCGCTTAAGGCCTGTTAACCGGTATGGATGTATGCGTCCGTCTTGCCCTG
TGGCTCCTCTGGGGACTCCTCCTGCACCAGGGCCAGAGCCTCAGCCATAGTCACAGTGAGAAGGCGACAG
GAACCAGCTCGGGCGCCGGTTTAAACGACCCTAGCAAAGACTCAAAAGCTCAGGTGTCCGCTGCCGAGGC
TGGCATTACTGGAACATGGTACAATCAGCTCGGGAGCACCTTTATTGTGACTGCTGGAGCCGATGGAGCC
CTCACCGGAACATACGAATCTGCTGTGGGAAACGCCGAATCACGGTACGTCCTCACTGGCCGATACGATA
GTGCCCCTGCCACCGACGGATCTGGGACTGCCCTGGGATGGACTGTCGCTTGGAAAAACAACTACCGGAA
TGCTCATTCTGCCACAACATGGAGTGGACAGTACGTGGGAGGCGCTGAGGCTAGAATCAATACACAGTGG
CTGCTCACATCTGGCACAACCGAGGCAAATGCTTGGAAATCCACCCTGGTGGGACATGACACATTCACCA
AAGTGAAACCCTCCGCCGCTTCAATCGATGCCGCCAAAAAAGCCGGAGTCAACAACGGCAATCCTCTGGA
TGCCGTCCAGCAGCTCGGACCGAAAGATGAACTGTGAGCGGCCGCATAGATAACTGATCCAGTGTGCTGG
AATTAATTCGCTGTCTGCGAGGGCCAGCTGTTGGGGTGAGTACTCCCTCTCAAAAGCGGGCATGACTTCT
GCGCTAAGATTGTCAGTTTCCAAAAACGAGGAGGATTTGATATTCACCTGGCCCGCGGTGATGCCTTTGA
GGGTGGCCGCGTCCATCTGGTCAGAAAAGACAATCTTTTTGTTGTCAAGCTTGAGGTGTGGCAGGCTTGA
GATCTGGCCATACACTTGAGTGACAATGACATCCACTTTGCCTTTCTCTCCACAGGTGTCCACTCCCAGG
TCCAACTGCAGGTCGAGCATGCATCTAGGGCGGCCAATTCCGCCCCTCTCCCCCCCCCCCTCTCCCTCCC
CCCCCCCTAACGTTACTGGCCGAAGCCGCTTGGAATAAGGCCGGTGTGCGTTTGTCTATATGTTATTTTC
CACCATATTGCCGTCTTTTGGCAATGTGAGGGCCCGGAAACCTGGCCCTGTCTTCTTGACGAGCATTCCT
AGGGGTCTTTCCCCTCTCGCCAAAGGAATGCAAGGTCTGTTGAATGTCGTGAAGGAAGCAGTTCCTCTGG
AAGCTTCTTGAAGACAAACAACGTCTGTAGCGACCCTTTGCAGGCAGCGGAACCCCCCACCTGGCGACAG
GTGCCTCTGCGGCCAAAAGCCACGTGTATAAGATACACCTGCAAAGGCGGCACAACCCCAGTGCCACGTT
GTGAGTTGGATAGTTGTGGAAAGAGTCAAATGGCTCTCCTCAAGCGTATTCAACAAGGGGCTGAAGGATG
CCCAGAAGGTACCCCATTGTATGGGATCTGATCTGGGGCCTCGGTGCACATGCTTTACATGTGTTTAGTC
GAGGTTAAAAAAACGTCTAGGCCCCCCGAACCACGGGGACGTGGTTTTCCTTTGAAAAACACGATGATAA
GCTTGCCACAACCCGGGAGGCGCGCCATGTACAGGATGCAACTCCTGTCTTGCATTGCACTAAGTCTTGC
ACTTGTCACGAATTCCGACGAGAAGACCACTGGTTGGCGAGGTGGACACGTTGTTGAAGGACTGGCTGGG
GAACTTGAACAACTTCGTGCACGACTGGAGCATCACCCACAAGGTCAACGTGAACCACCTGCAGGTGTGA
GCAAGGGCGAGGAGCTGTTCACCGGGGTGGTGCCCATCCTGGTCGAGCTGGACGGCGACGTAAACGGCCA
CAAGTTCAGCGTGTCCGGCGAGGGCGAGGGCGATGCCACCTACGGCAAGCTGACCCTGAAGTTCATCTGC
ACCACCGGCAAGCTGCCCGTGCCCTGGCCCACCCTCGTGACCACCCTGACCTACGGCGTGCAGTGCTTCA
GCCGCTACCCCGACCACATGAAGCAGCACGACTTCTTCAAGTCCGCCATGCCCGAAGGCTACGTCCAGGA
GCGCACCATCTTCTTCAAGGACGACGGCAACTACAAGACCCGCGCCGAGGTGAAGTTCGAGGGCGACACC
CTGGTGAACCGCATCGAGCTGAAGGGCATCGACTTCAAGGAGGACGGCAACATCCTGGGGCACAAGCTGG
AGTACAACTACAACAGCCACAACGTCTATATCATGGCCGACAAGCAGAAGAACGGCATCAAGGTGAACTT
CAAGATCCGCCACAACATCGAGGACGGCAGCGTGCAGCTCGCCGACCACTACCAGCAGAACACCCCCATC
GGCGACGGCCCCGTGCTGCTGCCCGACAACCACTACCTGAGCACCCAGTCCGCCCTGAGCAAAGACCCCA
ACGAGAAGCGCGATCACATGGTCCTGCTGGAGTTCGTGACCGCCGCCGGGATCACTCTCGGCATGGACGA
GCTGTACAAGGGCCGGCCAGCAATGTTTATGGTGAAAAATGGCAACGGGACCGCGTGCATAATGGCCAAC
TTCTCTGCTGCCTTCTCAGTGAACTACGACACCAAGAGTGGCCCTAAGAACATGACCTTTGACCTGCCAT
CAGATGCCACAGTGGTGCTCAACCGCAGCTCCTGTGGAAAAGAGAACACTTCTGACCCCAGTCTCGTGAT
TGCTTTTGGAAGAGGACATACACTCACTCTCAATTTCACGAGAAATGCAACACGTTACAGCGTCCAGCTC
ATGAGTTTTGTTTATAACTTGTCAGACACACACCTTTTCCCCAATGCGAGCTCCAAAGAAATCAAGACTG
TGGAATCTATAACTGACATCAGGGCAGATATAGATAAAAAATACAGATGTGTTAGTGGCACCCAGGTCCA
CATGAACAACGTGACCGTAACGCTCCATGATGCCACCATCCAGGCGTACCTTTCCAACAGCAGCTTCAGC
AGGGGAGAGACACGCTGTGAACAAGACAGGCCTTCCCCAACCACAGCGCCCCCTGCGCCACCCAGCCCCT
CGCCCTCACCCGTGCCCAAGAGCCCCTCTGTGGACAAGTACAACGTGAGCGGCACCAACGGGACCTGCCT
GCTGGCCAGCATGGGGCTGCAGCTGAACCTCACCTATGAGAGGAAGGACAACACGACGGTGACAAGGCTT
CTCAACATCAACCCCAACAAGACCTCGGCCAGCGGGAGCTGCGGCGCCCACCTGGTGACTCTGGAGCTGC
ACAGCGAGGGCACCACCGTCCTGCTCTTCCAGTTCGGGATGAATGCAAGTTCTAGCCGGTTTTTCCTACA
AGGAATCCAGTTGAATACAATTCTTCCTGACGCCAGAGACCCTGCCTTTAAAGCTGCCAACGGCTCCCTG
CGAGCGCTGCAGGCCACAGTCGGCAATTCCTACAAGTGCAACGCGGAGGAGCACGTCCGTGTCACGAAGG
CGTTTTCAGTCAATATATTCAAAGTGTGGGTCCAGGCTTTCAAGGTGGAAGGTGGCCAGTTTGGCTCTGT
GGAGGAGTGTCTGCTGGACGAGAACAGCATGCTGATCCCCATCGCTGTGGGTGGTGCCCTGGCGGGGCTG
GTCCTCATCGTCCTCATCGCCTACCTCGTCGGCAGGAAGAGGAGTCACGCAGGCGCCCAGACTATCTAGG
GCCTCGAGGGCCTTAATTAACTCTAGATAACTGATCATAATCAGCCATACCACATTTGTAGAGGTTTTAC
TTGCTTTAAAAAACCTCCCACACCTCCCCCTGAACCTGAAACATAAAATGAATGCAATTGTTGTTGTTAA
CTTGTTTATTGCAGCTTATAATGGTTACAAATAAAGCAATAGCATCACAAATTTCACAAATAAAGCATTT
TTTTCACTGCATTCTAGTTGTGGTTTGTCCAAACTCATCAATGTATCTTAACGCGTCGAGTGCATTCTAG
TTGTGGTTTGTCCAAACTCATCAATGTATCTTATCATGTCTGTATACCGTCGACCTCTAGCTAGAGCTTG
GCGTAATCATGGTCATAGCTGTTTCCTGTGTGAAATTGTTATCCGCTCACAATTCCACACAACATACGAG
CCGGAAGCATAAAGTGTAAAGCCTGGGGTGCCTAATGAGTGAGCTAACTCACATTAATTGCGTTGCGCTC
ACTGCCCGCTTTCCAGTCGGGAAACCTGTCGTGCCAGCTGCATTAATGAATCGGCCAACGCGCGGGGAGA
GGCGGTTTGCGTATTGGGCGCTCTTCCGCTTCCTCGCTCACTGACTCGCTGCGCTCGGTCGTTCGGCTGC
GGCGAGCGGTATCAGCTCACTCAAAGGCGGTAATACGGTTATCCACAGAATCAGGGGATAACGCAGGAAA
GAACATGTGAGCAAAAGGCCAGCAAAAGGCCAGGAACCGTAAAAAGGCCGCGTTGCTGGCGTTTTTCCAT
AGGCTCCGCCCCCCTGACGAGCATCACAAAAATCGACGCTCAAGTCAGAGGTGGCGAAACCCGACAGGAC
TATAAAGATACCAGGCGTTTCCCCCTGGAAGCTCCCTCGTGCGCTCTCCTGTTCCGACCCTGCCGCTTAC
CGGATACCTGTCCGCCTTTCTCCCTTCGGGAAGCGTGGCGCTTTCTCATAGCTCACGCTGTAGGTATCTC
AGTTCGGTGTAGGTCGTTCGCTCCAAGCTGGGCTGTGTGCACGAACCCCCCGTTCAGCCCGACCGCTGCG
CCTTATCCGGTAACTATCGTCTTGAGTCCAACCCGGTAAGACACGACTTATCGCCACTGGCAGCAGCCAC
TGGTAACAGGATTAGCAGAGCGAGGTATGTAGGCGGTGCTACAGAGTTCTTGAAGTGGTGGCCTAACTAC
GGCTACACTAGAAGAACAGTATTTGGTATCTGCGCTCTGCTGAAGCCAGTTACCTTCGGAAAAAGAGTTG
GTAGCTCTTGATCCGGCAAACAAACCACCGCTGGTAGCGGTGGTTTTTTTGTTTGCAAGCAGCAGATTAC
GCGCAGAAAAAAAGGATCTCAAGAAGATCCTTTGATCTTTTCTACGGGGTCTGACGCTCAGTGGAACGAA
AACTCACGTTAAGGGATTTTGGTCATGAGATTATCAAAAAGGATCTTCACCTAGATCCTTTTAAATTAAA
AATGAAGTTTTAAATCAATCTAAAGTATATATGAGTAAACTTGGTCTGACAGTTACCAATGCTTAATCAG
TGAGGCACCTATCTCAGCGATCTGTCTATTTCGTTCATCCATAGTTGCCTGACTCCCCGTCGTGTAGATA
ACTACGATACGGGAGGGCTTACCATCTGGCCCCAGTGCTGCAATGATACCGCGAGACCCACGCTCACCGG
CTCCAGATTTATCAGCAATAAACCAGCCAGCCGGAAGGGCCGAGCGCAGAAGTGGTCCTGCAACTTTATC
CGCCTCCATCCAGTCTATTAATTGTTGCCGGGAAGCTAGAGTAAGTAGTTCGCCAGTTAATAGTTTGCGC
AACGTTGTTGCCATTGCTACAGGCATCGTGGTGTCACGCTCGTCGTTTGGTATGGCTTCATTCAGCTCCG
GTTCCCAACGATCAAGGCGAGTTACATGATCCCCCATGTTGTGCAAAAAAGCGGTTAGCTCCTTCGGTCC
TCCGATCGTTGTCAGAAGTAAGTTGGCCGCAGTGTTATCACTCATGGTTATGGCAGCACTGCATAATTCT
CTTACTGTCATGCCATCCGTAAGATGCTTTTCTGTGACTGGTGAGTACTCAACCAAGTCATTCTGAGAAT
AGTGTATGCGGCGACCGAGTTGCTCTTGCCCGGCGTCAATACGGGATAATACCGCGCCACATAGCAGAAC
TTTAAAAGTGCTCATCATTGGAAAACGTTCTTCGGGGCGAAAACTCTCAAGGATCTTACCGCTGTTGAGA
TCCAGTTCGATGTAACCCACTCGTGCACCCAACTGATCTTCAGCATCTTTTACTTTCACCAGCGTTTCTG
GGTGAGCAAAAACAGGAAGGCAAAATGCCGCAAAAAAGGGAATAAGGGCGACACGGAAATGTTGAATACT
CATACTCTTCCTTTTTCAATATTATTGAAGCATTTATCAGGGTTATTGTCTCATGAGCGGATACATATTT
GAATGTATTTAGAAAAATAAACAAATAGGGGTTCCGCGCACATTTCCCCGAAAAGTGCCACCTGACGTC
Features (pLannotate 1.2.2; 22 found; start..end, strand, type, name):
     28..80      -  misc_feature   bom (fragment): basis of mobility region from pBR322
    235..614     +  enhancer       CMV enhancer: human cytomegalovirus immediate early enhancer
    615..818     +  promoter       CMV promoter: human cytomegalovirus (CMV) immediate early promoter
    814..847     +  LTR            5' LTR (truncated) (fragment): truncated 5' long terminal repeat (LTR) from HIV-1
    863..881     +  promoter       T7 promoter: promoter for bacteriophage T7 RNA polymerase
    954..1067    +  CDS            STIM1 (fragment): STIM1_HUMAN - Also known as GOK From Homo sapiens (Human).
   1053..1553    +  CDS            SAV_STRAV (fragment): Experimental evidence at protein level: Swiss-Prot protein existence level 1. The biological function of streptavidin is not known. Forms a strong non-covalent specific complex with biotin (one molecule of biotin per subunit of streptavidin). From Streptomyces avidinii.
   1646..1875    +  intron         chimeric intron: chimera between introns from adenovirus and immunoglobulin heavy chain genes
   2058..2520    +  misc_feature   IRES: internal ribosome entry site (IRES) of the encephalomyocarditis virus (EMCV)
   2547..2605    +  sig_peptide    IL-2 signal sequence: human interleukin-2 signal sequence
   2727..3440    +  CDS            EGFP: EGFP is a basic (constitutively fluorescent) green fluorescent protein published in 1996, derived from Aequorea victoria. It is reported to be a rapidly-maturing weak dimer with moderate acid sensitivity.
   3448..4619    +  CDS            LAMP1 (fragment): human lysosome-associated membrane glycoprotein 1
   4652..4736    +  CDS            large T antigen (fragment): large T antigen from SV40 (simian virus 40)
   4759..4880    +  polyA_signal   SV40 poly(A) signal: SV40 polyadenylation signal
   4891..4942    +  polyA_signal   SV40 poly(A) signal (fragment): SV40 polyadenylation signal
   5006..5022    -  protein_bind   lac operator: The lac repressor binds to the lac operator to inhibit transcription in E. coli. This inhibition can be relieved by adding lactose or isopropyl-β-D-thiogalactopyranoside (IPTG). lac repressor encoded by lacI
   5030..5060    -  promoter       lac promoter: promoter for the E. coli lac operon
   5075..5096    -  protein_bind   CAP binding site: CAP binding activates transcription in the presence of cAMP. E. coli catabolite activator protein
   5109..5201    -  CDS            lacI (fragment): lac repressor; lacI; The lac repressor binds to the lac operator to inhibit transcription in E. coli. This inhibition can be relieved by adding lactose or isopropyl-β-D-thiogalactopyranoside (IPTG).
   5384..5972    -  rep_origin     ori: high-copy-number ColE1/pMB1/pBR322/pUC origin of replication
   6143..7003    -  CDS            AmpR: β-lactamase; bla; confers resistance to ampicillin, carbenicillin, and related antibiotics
   7004..7108    -  promoter       AmpR promoter: bla
