[The description below was written by a language model from this plasmid's Addgene catalogue record and pLannotate feature annotations shown in this document.]
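Description:
Str-KDEL_SBP-EGFP-LAMP1-Y414A is a bicistronic mammalian expression plasmid built on the pIRES-neo3 backbone and designed to synchronize transport of a LAMP1 mutant out of the endoplasmic reticulum. It is maintained in E. coli as a high-copy plasmid through a ColE1/pUC-type origin and selected with ampicillin via the β-lactamase gene. The feature table shows no neomycin resistance cassette, which suggests the second cistron of the parental vector has been replaced by the reporter, so no mammalian selection marker is evident from the record.

A single CMV enhancer/promoter drives one transcript carrying two open reading frames. The first encodes the "hook": core streptavidin preceded by a short N-terminal segment annotated as a STIM1 fragment (probably serving as a signal sequence) and, according to the construct name, ending in a KDEL retrieval motif that keeps it in the ER lumen. A chimeric intron and an EMCV IRES follow, allowing cap-independent translation of the second frame, the "reporter": an IL-2 signal sequence, a streptavidin-binding peptide (named in the record, and presumably occupying the unannotated gap before EGFP), EGFP, and human LAMP1 carrying the Tyr414-to-Ala substitution. SV40 polyadenylation signals terminate the transcript.

The two proteins work together as a retention and release pair. SBP binding to ER-resident streptavidin holds the fluorescent LAMP1 in the ER, and biotin, which binds streptavidin strongly, would compete off the SBP and release the cargo as a synchronous wave that can be followed by EGFP imaging. The associated study title indicates the mutation relates to LAMP1's clathrin adaptor binding motif, making this construct useful for comparing Golgi sorting and post-Golgi trafficking with and without that signal.
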