Addgene plasmid #222319: Str-KDEL_SBP-EGFP-LAMP1-Y414A
Purpose: Synchronize the trafficking of LAMP1-Y414A from the ER.
Depositing lab: Franck Perez. Depositing organization: Institut Curie. Publication: Lysosomal membrane proteins LAMP1 and LIMP2 are segregated in the Golgi apparatus independently of their clathrin adaptor binding motif. Ecard J, Lian YL, Divoux S, Gouveia Z, Vigne E, Perez F, Boncompain G. Mol Biol Cell. 2024 Mar 1;35(3):ar42. doi: 10.1091/mbc.E23-06-0251. Epub 2024 Jan 17. PubMed 38231876.
Backbone
  Vector backbone: pIRES-neo3
  Vector type: Mammalian Expression
Growth in bacteria
  Bacterial resistance: Ampicillin, 100 μg/mL
  Growth temperature: 37°C
  Growth strain: DH5alpha
  Copy number: High Copy
Gene/Insert
  Gene/Insert name: Streptavidin-KDEL and LAMP1-Y414A fused to SBP-EGFP (alt name: LAMP1)
  Species: H. sapiens (human)
  Mutation: Tyr414 to Ala
  Entrez Gene: LAMP1 (a.k.a. CD107a, LAMPA, LGP120)
  Promoter: CMV
  Cloning method: Restriction Enzyme; 5′ cloning site Unknown (unknown if destroyed)
Terms and licenses: Academic/Nonprofit Terms; Industry Terms: Not Available to Industry
How to cite: Str-KDEL_SBP-EGFP-LAMP1-Y414A was a gift from Franck Perez (Addgene plasmid # 222319 ; http://n2t.net/addgene:222319 ; RRID:Addgene_222319)
